>Addgene plasmid #31257 | iXFGFR1 | depositor partial sequence | sequence record 14321 | Author sequence
ATCGATTGCCGCCACCATGGGGAGTAGCAAGAGCAAGCCTAAGGACCCCAGCCAGCGCGTCGAGATGAAG
CACCCGTCGAAGAAGTCGGACTTCAACAGCCAGCTGGCTGTGCACAAGCTCGCCAAGAGCATCCCGCTGC
GCAGACAGGTAACAGTTTCAGGGGACTCCAACTCATCAATGCACTCTGGAGTGATATTGGTTAGGCCTTC
GCGCCTTTCTTCCAGTGGGACACCCATGTTGTCTGGAGTCTCGGAATATGAGCTTCCGGAAGATCCACGA
TGGGAAGTGGCAAGGGACAGGCTGATCCTTGGGAAACCTCTCGGAGAAGGCTGCTTTGGGCAGGTAGTAA
TGGCGGAGGCTATAGGCCTGGACAAGGAGAAGCCTAACCGAGTAACAAAAGTCGCCTTGAAGATGCTGAA
GTCTGATGCAAATGAAAAGGACCTGTCTGATCTGATTTCCGAGATGGAAATGATGAAAATGATTGGAAAA
CACAAAAATATCATTAATTTACTTGGTGCCTGCACCCAGGACGGTCCACTCTATGTAATTGTCGAATATG
CTTCCAAGGGGAACCTGAGAGAGTACTTACGGGCCAGACGCCCGCCGGGCATGGAGTACTGCTACAACCC
TATGTGTGCCCCCGATCAGCTGCTTTCCTTCAAAGATCTGGTGTCGTGTGCTTACCAGGTAGCACGTGGG
ATGGAATACCTCGCCTCTAAAAAGTGCATCCACAGAGACCTGGCTGCAAGGAATGTTTTAGTAACGGAAG
ACAACGTAATGAAGATTGCCGATTTCGGCTTAGCCCGTGATATCCATCACATTGACTATTACAAGAAGAC
CACAAATGGTCGACTGCCTGTAAAATGGATGGCCCCGGAAGCCCTGTTTGACCGCATTTACACTCATCAG
AGTGATGTCTGGTCGTTTGGCGTGCTGCTGTGGGAGATTTTCACACTTGGGGGCTCTCCGTACCCTGGTG
TCCCTATGGAAGAGCTCTTTAAGTTACTTAAGGAAGGGCACAGAATGGATAAACCCACTAACTGCACCAA
CGAGTTGTATATGATGATGAAGGACTGTTGGCATGCCATGCCATCTCAAAGACCAACATTCAATCAGCTG
GTTGAGGATCTTGACCGAATTCTTGCTCTGAGTTCCAATCAGGAGTATCTTGATCTTTCCATGCCAGTCA
ATCAGTATTCTCCATGTTTCCCAGACACTCGAAGTTCCACGTGTTCTTCAGGCGAGGACTCGGTGTTCTC
TCACGACCCCCTCCCCGATGAGCCCTGCCTTCCCAAATACTCCAATGGTGGACTAAAAAAACGCCTCGAC
GGCGTCCAAGTCGAAACCATTAGTCCCGGCGATGGCAGAACATTTCCTAAAAGGGGACAAACATGTGTCG
TCCATTATACAGGCATGTTGGAGGACGGCAAAAAGGTGGACAGTAGTAGAGATCGCAATAAACCTTTCAA
ATTCATGTTGGGAAAACAAGAAGTCATTAGGGGATGGGAGGAGGGCGTGGCTCAAATGTCCGTCGGCCAA
CGCGCTAAGCTCACCATCAGCCCCGACTACGCATACGGCGCTACCGGACATCCCGGAATTATTCCCCCTC
ACGCTACCTTGGTGTTTGACGTCGAACTGTTGAAGCTCGAGACTAGAGGAGTGCAGGTGGAGACTATCTC
CCCAGGAGACGGGCGCACCTTCCCCAAGCGCGGCCAGACCTGCGTGGTGCACTACACCGGGATGCTTGAA
GATGGAAAGAAAGTTGATTCCTCCCGGGACAGAAACAAGCCCTTTAAGTTTATGCTAGGCAAGCAGGAGG
TGATCCGAGGCTGGGAAGAAGGGGTTGCCCAGATGAGTGTGGGTCAGAGAGCCAAACTGACTATATCTCC
AGATTATGCCTATGGTGCCACTGGGCACCCAGGCATCATCCCACCACATGCCACTCTCGTCTTCGATGTG
GAGCTTCTAAAACTGGAAACTAGTTATCCGTACGACGTACCAGACTACGCATAAGAATCGAT
