>Addgene plasmid #31257 | iXFGFR1 | addgene partial sequence | sequence record 36518 | SP6 5'-ATTTAGGTGACACTATAG-3'
TCTTTCGGACCATCGATTGCCGCCACCATGGGGAGTAGCAAGAGCAAGCCTAAGGACCCCAGCCAGCGCG
TCGAGATGAAGCACCCGTCGAAGAAGTCGGACTTCAACAGCCAGCTGGCTGTGCACAAGCTCGCCAAGAG
CATCCCGCTGCGCAGACAGGTAACAGTTTCAGGGGACTCCAACTCATCAATGCACTCTGGAGTGATATTG
GTTAGGCCTTCGCGCCTTTCTTCCAGTGGGACACCCATGTTGTCTGGAGTCTCGGAATATGAGCTTCCGG
AAGATCCACGATGGGAAGTGGCAAGGGACAGGCTGATCCTTGGGAAACCTCTCGGAGAAGGCTGCTTTGG
GCAGGTAGTAATGGCGGAGGCTATAGGCCTGGACAAGGAGAAGCCTAACCGAGTAACAAAAGTCGCCTTG
AAGATGCTGAAGTCTGATGCAAATGAAAAGGACCTGTCTGATCTGATTTCCGAGATGGAAATGATGAAAA
TGATTGGAAAACACAAAAATATCATTAATTTACTTGGTGCCTGCACCCAGGACGGTCCACTCTATGTAAT
TGTCGAATATGCTTCCAAGGGGAACCTGAGAGAGTACTTACGGGCCAGACGCCCGCCGGGCATGGAGTAC
TGCTACAACCCTATGTGTGCCCCCGATCAGCTGCTTTCCTTCAAAGATCTGGTGTCGTGTGCTTACCAGG
TAGCACGTGGGATGGAATACCTCGCCTCTAAAAAGTGCATCCACAGAGACCTGGCTGCAAGGAATGTTTT
AGTAACGGAAGACAACGTAATGAAGATTGCCGATTTCGGCTTAGCCCGTGATATCCATCACATTGACTAT
TACAAGAAGACCACAAATGGTCGACTGCCTGTAAAATGGATGGCCCCGGAAGCCCTGTTTGACCG
