>Addgene plasmid #31257 | iXFGFR1 | addgene partial sequence | sequence record 37968 | EBV-rev 5'-GTGGTTTGTCCAAACTCATC-3'
TCACTATAGTTCTAGCTAGAGGCTCGAGAGGCCTTGAATTCGAATCGATTCTTATGCGTAGTCTGGTACG
TCGTACGGATAACTAGTTTCCAGTTTTAGAAGCTCCACATCGAAGACGAGAGTGGCATGTGGTGGGATGA
TGCCTGGGTGCCCAGTGGCACCATAGGCATAATCTGGAGATATAGTCAGTTTGGCTCTCTGACCCACACT
CATCTGGGCAACCCCTTCTTCCCAGCCTCGGATCACCTCCTGCTTGCCTAGCATAAACTTAAAGGGCTTG
TTTCTGTCCCGGGAGGAATCAACTTTCTTTCCATCTTCAAGCATCCCGGTGTAGTGCACCACGCAGGTCT
GGCCGCGCTTGGGGAAGGTGCGCCCGTCTCCTGGGGAGATAGTCTCCACCTGCACTCCTCTAGTCTCGAG
CTTCAACAGTTCGACGTCAAACACCAAGGTAGCGTGAGGGGGAATAATTCCGGGATGTCCGGTAGCGCCG
TATGCGTAGTCGGGGCTGATGGTGAGCTTAGCGCGTTGGCCGACGGACATTTGAGCCACGCCCTCCTCCC
ATCCCCTAATGACTTCTTGTTTTCCCAACATGAATTTGAAAGGTTTATTGCGATCTCTACTACTGTCCAC
CTTTTTGCCGTCCTCCAACATGCCTGTATAATGGACGACACATGTTTGTCCCCTTTTAGGAAATGTTCTG
CCATCGCCG
