[The description below was written by a language model from this plasmid's Addgene catalogue record.]
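Description:
iXFGFR1 is an expression plasmid built on the pCS2+ backbone (about 4.1 kb without insert), catalogued for mammalian and bacterial expression. It is maintained as a high-copy plasmid in E. coli under ampicillin selection. The record does not list the promoter or other regulatory elements. However, pCS2+ is generally known as a vector with a CMV-derived promoter for expression in vertebrate cells and embryos and an upstream SP6 promoter for in vitro synthesis of mRNA. The use of SP6 as the 5′ sequencing primer is consistent with that layout.

The roughly 2 kb insert, cloned into a ClaI site that is retained at both ends, encodes a chemically inducible form of Xenopus laevis FGF receptor 1. It comprises the intracellular domain of FGFR1 (fgfr1-a), which contains the protein tyrosine kinase, fused to a tandem Fv'Fv module described as the AP20187-binding region. An N-terminal myristoylation signal anchors the protein to the inner face of the membrane in place of the missing extracellular and transmembrane portions, and a C-terminal HA epitope allows detection. In designs of this type, the synthetic dimerizer AP20187 bridges the Fv domains and brings the kinase domains together, so receptor signalling is switched on independently of FGF ligand and at a time chosen by the experimenter.

The associated publication concerns competition for ligands between FGFR1 and FGFR4 in Xenopus neural development. This suggests the construct was used to activate FGFR1 signalling specifically and in a ligand-independent way in that setting, although the record does not detail the experiments.
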