Addgene plasmid #31257: iXFGFR1
Depositing lab: Masahiro Yamagishi. Depositing organization: National Institute of Advanced Industrial Science and Technology, (AIST). Publication: Competition for ligands between FGFR1 and FGFR4 regulates Xenopus neural development. Yamagishi M, Okamoto H. Int J Dev Biol. 2010 . 54(1):93-104. 10.1387/ijdb.092849my PubMed 20013652.
Backbone
  Vector backbone: pCS2+
  Backbone size w/o insert (bp): 4095
  Vector type: Mammalian Expression, Bacterial Expression
Growth in bacteria
  Bacterial resistance: Ampicillin, 100 μg/mL
  Growth temperature: 37°C
  Growth strain: DH5alpha
  Copy number: High Copy
Gene/Insert
  Gene/Insert name: Xenopus FGFR1-ICD-Fv’Fv (alt names: protein tyrosine kinase; AP20187-binding region)
  Species: X. laevis (frog)
  Insert size (bp): 2022
  Entrez Gene: fgfr1-a (a.k.a. X1FGFR, XFGFR-1, XFGFRA2, bfgfr, cek, fgfr1, flg, flt-2, flt2, kal2, ogd, xfgfr1)
  Tag / fusion protein: myristoylation signal (N terminal on insert); HA epitope tag (C terminal on insert)
  Cloning method: Restriction Enzyme; 5′ cloning site ClaI (not destroyed); 3′ cloning site ClaI (not destroyed)
  Sequencing primers: 5′ SP6; 3′ EBV-rev
Terms and licenses: Academic/Nonprofit Terms; Industry Terms: Not Available to Industry
How to cite: iXFGFR1 was a gift from Masahiro Yamagishi (Addgene plasmid # 31257 ; http://n2t.net/addgene:31257 ; RRID:Addgene_31257)
